Addgene plasmid #86354: PX458_DMAP1_1
Purpose: Encodes gRNA for 3' target of human DMAP1
Depositing lab: Eric Mendenhall & Richard M. Myers. Depositing organization: University of Alabama in Huntsville. Publication: CETCh-seq: CRISPR epitope tagging ChIP-seq of DNA-binding proteins. Savic D, Partridge EC, Newberry KM, Smith SB, Meadows SK, Roberts BS, Mackiewicz M, Mendenhall EM, Myers RM. Genome Res. 2015 Sep 9. 10.1101/gr.193540.115 PubMed 26355004.
Backbone
  Vector backbone: PX458
  Vector type: CRISPR
Growth in bacteria
  Bacterial resistance: Ampicillin, 100 μg/mL
  Growth temperature: 37°C
  Growth strain: DH5alpha
  Copy number: High Copy
Gene/Insert
  Gene/Insert name: gRNA against DMAP1
  gRNA/shRNA sequence: GAAGCCGTGAGAGGCCCCA
  Species: H. sapiens (human)
  Entrez Gene: DMAP1 (a.k.a. DNMAP1, DNMTAP1, EAF2, MEAF2, SWC4)
  Cloning method: Gibson Cloning
  Sequencing primers: 5′ pBR322ori-F
Terms and licenses: Academic/Nonprofit Terms; Industry Terms: Not Available to Industry
Depositor comments: Note: This plasmid is part of the Mendenhall and Meyers CRISPR-based Tagging system to add a tag (currently using FLAG) to endogenous proteins. Please see https://www.addgene.org/crispr/tagging/ for more details.
How to cite: PX458_DMAP1_1 was a gift from Eric Mendenhall & Richard M. Myers (Addgene plasmid # 86354 ; http://n2t.net/addgene:86354 ; RRID:Addgene_86354)
