[The description below was written by a language model from this plasmid's Addgene catalogue record and pLannotate feature annotations shown in this document.]
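Description:
PX458_DMAP1_1 is an all-in-one mammalian CRISPR/Cas9 expression plasmid built on the PX458 backbone, carrying a guide RNA directed at the 3' end of the human DMAP1 gene. It is maintained in E. coli as a high-copy plasmid through a ColE1/pUC-type origin and selected with ampicillin via the β-lactamase gene. The annotated 9.3 kb sequence also shows an M13/f1-type phage origin, a single AAV2 inverted terminal repeat downstream of the expression cassette, and short bom and rop fragments, all of which appear to be backbone remnants rather than functional parts of the design.

Two expression units make up the payload. A human U6 RNA polymerase III promoter drives the DMAP1-targeting spacer, inserted by Gibson cloning and fused to the Streptococcus pyogenes guide RNA scaffold; a second partial scaffold fragment is annotated just downstream. A hybrid promoter composed of the CMV enhancer, chicken β-actin promoter and a hybrid intron then drives S. pyogenes Cas9. The annotation tool splits Cas9 into contiguous N- and C-terminal portions, which together form one continuous coding region. Cas9 is followed by a nucleoplasmin nuclear localization signal and an EGFP coding sequence, and the unit ends with a bovine growth hormone polyadenylation signal. The linker between Cas9 and EGFP is not annotated in the table. EGFP fluorescence lets transfected cells be identified or sorted.

The plasmid belongs to a CRISPR-based epitope tagging system in which Cas9 cleavage near the end of a coding region promotes insertion of a tag, currently FLAG, into the endogenous locus. The tagged native DMAP1 protein can then be studied by ChIP-seq using a standard anti-tag antibody. The donor template for tagging is not part of this construct.
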