Features (pLannotate 1.2.2; 19 found; start..end, strand, type, name):
     17..257     +  promoter       U6 promoter: RNA polymerase III promoter for human U6 snRNA
    285..360     +  misc_RNA       gRNA scaffold: guide RNA scaffold for the Streptococcus pyogenes CRISPR/Cas9 system
    367..410     +  misc_RNA       gRNA scaffold (fragment): guide RNA scaffold for the Streptococcus pyogenes CRISPR/Cas9 system
    457..742     +  enhancer       CMV enhancer: human cytomegalovirus immediate early enhancer; contains an 18-bp deletion relative to the standard CMV enhancer
    744..1021    +  promoter       chicken β-actin promoter: No description available
   1022..1250    +  intron         hybrid intron: hybrid between chicken β-actin (CBA) and minute virus of mice (MMV) introns (Gray et al., 2011)
   1388..2989    +  CDS            Cas9(N): N-terminal portion of Streptococcus pyogenes Cas9 (Zetsche et al., 2015)
   2990..5488    +  CDS            Cas9(C): C-terminal portion of Streptococcus pyogenes Cas9 (Zetsche et al., 2015)
   5489..5536    +  CDS            nucleoplasmin NLS: bipartite nuclear localization signal from nucleoplasmin
   5606..6319    +  CDS            EGFP: EGFP is a basic (constitutively fluorescent) green fluorescent protein published in 1996, derived from Aequorea victoria. It is reported to be a rapidly-maturing weak dimer with moderate acid sensitivity.
   6353..6464    +  polyA_signal   bGH poly(A) signal: bovine growth hormone polyadenylation signal
   6569..6709    +  repeat_region  AAV2 ITR: inverted terminal repeat of adeno-associated virus serotype 2 inverted
   6714..6765    -  misc_feature   bom (fragment): basis of mobility region from pBR322
   6784..7164    +  rep_origin     M13 ori (sequence partly withheld): M13 bacteriophage origin of replication; arrow indicates direction of (+) strand synthesis
   7240..7289    -  misc_feature   bom (fragment): basis of mobility region from pBR322
   7391..7426    -  CDS            rop (fragment): Rop protein, which maintains plasmids at low copy number; rop
   7521..7625    +  promoter       AmpR promoter: bla
   7626..8486    +  CDS            AmpR: β-lactamase; bla; confers resistance to ampicillin, carbenicillin, and related antibiotics
   8657..9245    +  rep_origin     ori: high-copy-number ColE1/pMB1/pBR322/pUC origin of replication
>Addgene plasmid #86354 | PX458_DMAP1_1 | depositor full sequence | sequence record 168235 | Full Sequence
TTTTGCTCACATGTNNGAGGGCCTATTTCCCATGATTCCTTCATATTTGCATATACGATACAAGGCTGTT
AGAGAGATAATTGGAATTAATTTGACTGTAAACACAAAGATATTAGTACAAAATACGTGACGTAGAAAGT
AATAATTTCTTGGGTAGTTTGCAGTTTTAAAATTATGTTTTAAAATGGACTATCATATGCTTACCGTAAC
TTGAAAGTATTTCGATTTCTTGGCTTTATATATCTTGTGGAAAGGACGAAACACCGAAGCCGTGAGAGGC
CCCAGTTTTAGAGCTAGAAATAGCAAGTTAAAATAAGGCTAGTCCGTTATCAACTTGAAAAAGTGGCACC
GAGTCGGTGCTTTTTTGTTTTAGAGCTAGAAATAGCAAGTTAAAATAAGGCTAGTCCGTTTTTAGCGCGT
GCGCCAATTCTGCAGACAAATGGCTCTAGAGGTACCCGTTACATAACTTACGGTAAATGGCCCGCCTGGC
TGACCGCCCAACGACCCCCGCCCATTGACGTCAATAGTAACGCCAATAGGGACTTTCCATTGACGTCAAT
GGGTGGAGTATTTACGGTAAACTGCCCACTTGGCAGTACATCAAGTGTATCATATGCCAAGTACGCCCCC
TATTGACGTCAATGACGGTAAATGGCCCGCCTGGCATTGTGCCCAGTACATGACCTTATGGGACTTTCCT
ACTTGGCAGTACATCTACGTATTAGTCATCGCTATTACCATGGTCGAGGTGAGCCCCACGTTCTGCTTCA
CTCTCCCCATCTCCCCCCCCTCCCCACCCCCAATTTTGTATTTATTTATTTTTTAATTATTTTGTGCAGC
GATGGGGGCGGGGGGGGGGGGGGGGCGCGCGCCAGGCGGGGCGGGGCGGGGCGAGGGGCGGGGCGGGGCG
AGGCGGAGAGGTGCGGCGGCAGCCAATCAGAGCGGCGCGCTCCGAAAGTTTCCTTTTATGGCGAGGCGGC
GGCGGCGGCGGCCCTATAAAAAGCGAAGCGCGCGGCGGGCGGGAGTCGCTGCGACGCTGCCTTCGCCCCG
TGCCCCGCTCCGCCGCCGCCTCGCGCCGCCCGCCCCGGCTCTGACTGACCGCGTTACTCCCACAGGTGAG
CGGGCGGGACGGCCCTTCTCCTCCGGGCTGTAATTAGCTGAGCAAGAGGTAAGGGTTTAAGGGATGGTTG
GTTGGTGGGGTATTAATGTTTAATTACCTGGAGCACCTGCCTGAAATCACTTTTTTTCAGGTTGGACCGG
TGCCACCATGGACTATAAGGACCACGACGGAGACTACAAGGATCATGATATTGATTACAAAGACGATGAC
GATAAGATGGCCCCAAAGAAGAAGCGGAAGGTCGGTATCCACGGAGTCCCAGCAGCCGACAAGAAGTACA
GCATCGGCCTGGACATCGGCACCAACTCTGTGGGCTGGGCCGTGATCACCGACGAGTACAAGGTGCCCAG
CAAGAAATTCAAGGTGCTGGGCAACACCGACCGGCACAGCATCAAGAAGAACCTGATCGGAGCCCTGCTG
TTCGACAGCGGCGAAACAGCCGAGGCCACCCGGCTGAAGAGAACCGCCAGAAGAAGATACACCAGACGGA
AGAACCGGATCTGCTATCTGCAAGAGATCTTCAGCAACGAGATGGCCAAGGTGGACGACAGCTTCTTCCA
CAGACTGGAAGAGTCCTTCCTGGTGGAAGAGGATAAGAAGCACGAGCGGCACCCCATCTTCGGCAACATC
GTGGACGAGGTGGCCTACCACGAGAAGTACCCCACCATCTACCACCTGAGAAAGAAACTGGTGGACAGCA
CCGACAAGGCCGACCTGCGGCTGATCTATCTGGCCCTGGCCCACATGATCAAGTTCCGGGGCCACTTCCT
GATCGAGGGCGACCTGAACCCCGACAACAGCGACGTGGACAAGCTGTTCATCCAGCTGGTGCAGACCTAC
AACCAGCTGTTCGAGGAAAACCCCATCAACGCCAGCGGCGTGGACGCCAAGGCCATCCTGTCTGCCAGAC
TGAGCAAGAGCAGACGGCTGGAAAATCTGATCGCCCAGCTGCCCGGCGAGAAGAAGAATGGCCTGTTCGG
AAACCTGATTGCCCTGAGCCTGGGCCTGACCCCCAACTTCAAGAGCAACTTCGACCTGGCCGAGGATGCC
AAACTGCAGCTGAGCAAGGACACCTACGACGACGACCTGGACAACCTGCTGGCCCAGATCGGCGACCAGT
ACGCCGACCTGTTTCTGGCCGCCAAGAACCTGTCCGACGCCATCCTGCTGAGCGACATCCTGAGAGTGAA
CACCGAGATCACCAAGGCCCCCCTGAGCGCCTCTATGATCAAGAGATACGACGAGCACCACCAGGACCTG
ACCCTGCTGAAAGCTCTCGTGCGGCAGCAGCTGCCTGAGAAGTACAAAGAGATTTTCTTCGACCAGAGCA
AGAACGGCTACGCCGGCTACATTGACGGCGGAGCCAGCCAGGAAGAGTTCTACAAGTTCATCAAGCCCAT
CCTGGAAAAGATGGACGGCACCGAGGAACTGCTCGTGAAGCTGAACAGAGAGGACCTGCTGCGGAAGCAG
CGGACCTTCGACAACGGCAGCATCCCCCACCAGATCCACCTGGGAGAGCTGCACGCCATTCTGCGGCGGC
AGGAAGATTTTTACCCATTCCTGAAGGACAACCGGGAAAAGATCGAGAAGATCCTGACCTTCCGCATCCC
CTACTACGTGGGCCCTCTGGCCAGGGGAAACAGCAGATTCGCCTGGATGACCAGAAAGAGCGAGGAAACC
ATCACCCCCTGGAACTTCGAGGAAGTGGTGGACAAGGGCGCTTCCGCCCAGAGCTTCATCGAGCGGATGA
CCAACTTCGATAAGAACCTGCCCAACGAGAAGGTGCTGCCCAAGCACAGCCTGCTGTACGAGTACTTCAC
CGTGTATAACGAGCTGACCAAAGTGAAATACGTGACCGAGGGAATGAGAAAGCCCGCCTTCCTGAGCGGC
GAGCAGAAAAAGGCCATCGTGGACCTGCTGTTCAAGACCAACCGGAAAGTGACCGTGAAGCAGCTGAAAG
AGGACTACTTCAAGAAAATCGAGTGCTTCGACTCCGTGGAAATCTCCGGCGTGGAAGATCGGTTCAACGC
CTCCCTGGGCACATACCACGATCTGCTGAAAATTATCAAGGACAAGGACTTCCTGGACAATGAGGAAAAC
GAGGACATTCTGGAAGATATCGTGCTGACCCTGACACTGTTTGAGGACAGAGAGATGATCGAGGAACGGC
TGAAAACCTATGCCCACCTGTTCGACGACAAAGTGATGAAGCAGCTGAAGCGGCGGAGATACACCGGCTG
GGGCAGGCTGAGCCGGAAGCTGATCAACGGCATCCGGGACAAGCAGTCCGGCAAGACAATCCTGGATTTC
CTGAAGTCCGACGGCTTCGCCAACAGAAACTTCATGCAGCTGATCCACGACGACAGCCTGACCTTTAAAG
AGGACATCCAGAAAGCCCAGGTGTCCGGCCAGGGCGATAGCCTGCACGAGCACATTGCCAATCTGGCCGG
CAGCCCCGCCATTAAGAAGGGCATCCTGCAGACAGTGAAGGTGGTGGACGAGCTCGTGAAAGTGATGGGC
CGGCACAAGCCCGAGAACATCGTGATCGAAATGGCCAGAGAGAACCAGACCACCCAGAAGGGACAGAAGA
ACAGCCGCGAGAGAATGAAGCGGATCGAAGAGGGCATCAAAGAGCTGGGCAGCCAGATCCTGAAAGAACA
CCCCGTGGAAAACACCCAGCTGCAGAACGAGAAGCTGTACCTGTACTACCTGCAGAATGGGCGGGATATG
TACGTGGACCAGGAACTGGACATCAACCGGCTGTCCGACTACGATGTGGACCATATCGTGCCTCAGAGCT
TTCTGAAGGACGACTCCATCGACAACAAGGTGCTGACCAGAAGCGACAAGAACCGGGGCAAGAGCGACAA
CGTGCCCTCCGAAGAGGTCGTGAAGAAGATGAAGAACTACTGGCGGCAGCTGCTGAACGCCAAGCTGATT
ACCCAGAGAAAGTTCGACAATCTGACCAAGGCCGAGAGAGGCGGCCTGAGCGAACTGGATAAGGCCGGCT
TCATCAAGAGACAGCTGGTGGAAACCCGGCAGATCACAAAGCACGTGGCACAGATCCTGGACTCCCGGAT
GAACACTAAGTACGACGAGAATGACAAGCTGATCCGGGAAGTGAAAGTGATCACCCTGAAGTCCAAGCTG
GTGTCCGATTTCCGGAAGGATTTCCAGTTTTACAAAGTGCGCGAGATCAACAACTACCACCACGCCCACG
ACGCCTACCTGAACGCCGTCGTGGGAACCGCCCTGATCAAAAAGTACCCTAAGCTGGAAAGCGAGTTCGT
GTACGGCGACTACAAGGTGTACGACGTGCGGAAGATGATCGCCAAGAGCGAGCAGGAAATCGGCAAGGCT
ACCGCCAAGTACTTCTTCTACAGCAACATCATGAACTTTTTCAAGACCGAGATTACCCTGGCCAACGGCG
AGATCCGGAAGCGGCCTCTGATCGAGACAAACGGCGAAACCGGGGAGATCGTGTGGGATAAGGGCCGGGA
TTTTGCCACCGTGCGGAAAGTGCTGAGCATGCCCCAAGTGAATATCGTGAAAAAGACCGAGGTGCAGACA
GGCGGCTTCAGCAAAGAGTCTATCCTGCCCAAGAGGAACAGCGATAAGCTGATCGCCAGAAAGAAGGACT
GGGACCCTAAGAAGTACGGCGGCTTCGACAGCCCCACCGTGGCCTATTCTGTGCTGGTGGTGGCCAAAGT
GGAAAAGGGCAAGTCCAAGAAACTGAAGAGTGTGAAAGAGCTGCTGGGGATCACCATCATGGAAAGAAGC
AGCTTCGAGAAGAATCCCATCGACTTTCTGGAAGCCAAGGGCTACAAAGAAGTGAAAAAGGACCTGATCA
TCAAGCTGCCTAAGTACTCCCTGTTCGAGCTGGAAAACGGCCGGAAGAGAATGCTGGCCTCTGCCGGCGA
ACTGCAGAAGGGAAACGAACTGGCCCTGCCCTCCAAATATGTGAACTTCCTGTACCTGGCCAGCCACTAT
GAGAAGCTGAAGGGCTCCCCCGAGGATAATGAGCAGAAACAGCTGTTTGTGGAACAGCACAAGCACTACC
TGGACGAGATCATCGAGCAGATCAGCGAGTTCTCCAAGAGAGTGATCCTGGCCGACGCTAATCTGGACAA
AGTGCTGTCCGCCTACAACAAGCACCGGGATAAGCCCATCAGAGAGCAGGCCGAGAATATCATCCACCTG
TTTACCCTGACCAATCTGGGAGCCCCTGCCGCCTTCAAGTACTTTGACACCACCATCGACCGGAAGAGGT
ACACCAGCACCAAAGAGGTGCTGGACGCCACCCTGATCCACCAGAGCATCACCGGCCTGTACGAGACACG
GATCGACCTGTCTCAGCTGGGAGGCGACAAAAGGCCGGCGGCCACGAAAAAGGCCGGCCAGGCAAAAAAG
AAAAAGGAATTCGGCAGTGGAGAGGGCAGAGGAAGTCTGCTAACATGCGGTGACGTCGAGGAGAATCCTG
GCCCAGTGAGCAAGGGCGAGGAGCTGTTCACCGGGGTGGTGCCCATCCTGGTCGAGCTGGACGGCGACGT
AAACGGCCACAAGTTCAGCGTGTCCGGCGAGGGCGAGGGCGATGCCACCTACGGCAAGCTGACCCTGAAG
TTCATCTGCACCACCGGCAAGCTGCCCGTGCCCTGGCCCACCCTCGTGACCACCCTGACCTACGGCGTGC
AGTGCTTCAGCCGCTACCCCGACCACATGAAGCAGCACGACTTCTTCAAGTCCGCCATGCCCGAAGGCTA
CGTCCAGGAGCGCACCATCTTCTTCAAGGACGACGGCAACTACAAGACCCGCGCCGAGGTGAAGTTCGAG
GGCGACACCCTGGTGAACCGCATCGAGCTGAAGGGCATCGACTTCAAGGAGGACGGCAACATCCTGGGGC
ACAAGCTGGAGTACAACTACAACAGCCACAACGTCTATATCATGGCCGACAAGCAGAAGAACGGCATCAA
GGTGAACTTCAAGATCCGCCACAACATCGAGGACGGCAGCGTGCAGCTCGCCGACCACTACCAGCAGAAC
ACCCCCATCGGCGACGGCCCCGTGCTGCTGCCCGACAACCACTACCTGAGCACCCAGTCCGCCCTGAGCA
AAGACCCCAACGAGAAGCGCGATCACATGGTCCTGCTGGAGTTCGTGACCGCCGCCGGGATCACTCTCGG
CATGGACGAGCTGTACAAGGAATTCTAACTAGAGCTCGCTGATCAGCCTCGACTGTGCCTTCTAGTTGCC
AGCCATCTGTTGTTTGCCCCTCCCCCGTGCCTTCCTTGACCCTGGAAGGTGCCACTCCCACTGTCCTTTC
CTAATAAAATGAGGAAATTGCATCGCATTGTCTGAGTAGGTGTCATTCTATTCTGGGGGGTGGGGTGGGG
CAGGACAGCAAGGGGGAGGATTGGGAAGAGAATAGCAGGCATGCTGGGGAGCGGCCGCAGGAACCCCTAG
TGATGGAGTTGGCCACTCCCTCTCTGCGCGCTCGCTCGCTCACTGAGGCCGGGCGACCAAAGGTCGCCCG
ACGCCCGGGCTTTGCCCGGGCGGCCTCAGTGAGCGAGCGAGCGCGCAGCTGCCTGCAGGGGCGCCTGATG
CGGTATTTTCTCCTTACGCATCTGTGCGGTATTTCACACCGCATA
[142 nt withheld, positions 6766-6907]
C
[141 nt withheld, positions 6909-7049]
CCTTTGACGTTGGAGTCCACGTTCTTT
[37 nt withheld, positions 7077-7113]
ACCCTATCTCGGGCTATTCTTTTGATTTATAAGGGATTTTGCCGATTTCGGCCTATTGGTTAAAAAATGA
GCTGATTTAACAAAAATTTAACGCGAATTTTAACAAAATATTAACGTTTACAATTTTATGGTGCACTCTC
AGTACAATCTGCTCTGATGCCGCATAGTTAAGCCAGCCCCGACACCCGCCAACACCCGCTGACGCGCCCT
GACGGGCTTGTCTGCTCCCGGCATCCGCTTACAGACAAGCTGTGACCGTCTCCGGGAGCTGCATGTGTCA
GAGGTTTTCACCGTCATCACCGAAACGCGCGAGACGAAAGGGCCTCGTGATACGCCTATTTTTATAGGTT
AATGTCATGATAATAATGGTTTCTTAGACGTCAGGTGGCACTTTTCGGGGAAATGTGCGCGGAACCCCTA
TTTGTTTATTTTTCTAAATACATTCAAATATGTATCCGCTCATGAGACAATAACCCTGATAAATGCTTCA
ATAATATTGAAAAAGGAAGAGTATGAGTATTCAACATTTCCGTGTCGCCCTTATTCCCTTTTTTGCGGCA
TTTTGCCTTCCTGTTTTTGCTCACCCAGAAACGCTGGTGAAAGTAAAAGATGCTGAAGATCAGTTGGGTG
CACGAGTGGGTTACATCGAACTGGATCTCAACAGCGGTAAGATCCTTGAGAGTTTTCGCCCCGAAGAACG
TTTTCCAATGATGAGCACTTTTAAAGTTCTGCTATGTGGCGCGGTATTATCCCGTATTGACGCCGGGCAA
GAGCAACTCGGTCGCCGCATACACTATTCTCAGAATGACTTGGTTGAGTACTCACCAGTCACAGAAAAGC
ATCTTACGGATGGCATGACAGTAAGAGAATTATGCAGTGCTGCCATAACCATGAGTGATAACACTGCGGC
CAACTTACTTCTGACAACGATCGGAGGACCGAAGGAGCTAACCGCTTTTTTGCACAACATGGGGGATCAT
GTAACTCGCCTTGATCGTTGGGAACCGGAGCTGAATGAAGCCATACCAAACGACGAGCGTGACACCACGA
TGCCTGTAGCAATGGCAACAACGTTGCGCAAACTATTAACTGGCGAACTACTTACTCTAGCTTCCCGGCA
ACAATTAATAGACTGGATGGAGGCGGATAAAGTTGCAGGACCACTTCTGCGCTCGGCCCTTCCGGCTGGC
TGGTTTATTGCTGATAAATCTGGAGCCGGTGAGCGTGGAAGCCGCGGTATCATTGCAGCACTGGGGCCAG
ATGGTAAGCCCTCCCGTATCGTAGTTATCTACACGACGGGGAGTCAGGCAACTATGGATGAACGAAATAG
ACAGATCGCTGAGATAGGTGCCTCACTGATTAAGCATTGGTAACTGTCAGACCAAGTTTACTCATATATA
CTTTAGATTGATTTAAAACTTCATTTTTAATTTAAAAGGATCTAGGTGAAGATCCTTTTTGATAATCTCA
TGACCAAAATCCCTTAACGTGAGTTTTCGTTCCACTGAGCGTCAGACCCCGTAGAAAAGATCAAAGGATC
TTCTTGAGATCCTTTTTTTCTGCGCGTAATCTGCTGCTTGCAAACAAAAAAACCACCGCTACCAGCGGTG
GTTTGTTTGCCGGATCAAGAGCTACCAACTCTTTTTCCGAAGGTAACTGGCTTCAGCAGAGCGCAGATAC
CAAATACTGTCCTTCTAGTGTAGCCGTAGTTAGGCCACCACTTCAAGAACTCTGTAGCACCGCCTACATA
CCTCGCTCTGCTAATCCTGTTACCAGTGGCTGCTGCCAGTGGCGATAAGTCGTGTCTTACCGGGTTGGAC
TCAAGACGATAGTTACCGGATAAGGCGCAGCGGTCGGGCTGAACGGGGGGTTCGTGCACACAGCCCAGCT
TGGAGCGAACGACCTACACCGAACTGAGATACCTACAGCGTGAGCTATGAGAAAGCGCCACGCTTCCCGA
AGGGAGAAAGGCGGACAGGTATCCGGTAAGCGGCAGGGTCGGAACAGGAGAGCGCACGAGGGAGCTTCCA
GGGGGAAACGCCTGGTATCTTTATAGTCCTGTCGGGTTTCGCCACCTCTGACTTGAGCGTCGATTTTTGT
GATGCTCGTCAGGGGGGCGGAGCCTATGGAAAAACGCCAGCAACGCGGCCTTTTTACGGTTCCTGGCCTT
TTGCTGGCC
