>Addgene plasmid #86354 | PX458_DMAP1_1 | addgene partial sequence | sequence record 170941 | Addgene Partial NGS Result
GACTATAAGGACCACGACGGAGACTACAAGGATCATGATATTGATTACAAAGACGATGACGATAAGATGG
CCCCAAAGAAGAAGCGGAAGGTCGGTATCCACGGAGTCCCAGCAGCCGACAAGAAGTACAGCATCGGCCT
GGACATCGGCACCAACTCTGTGGGCTGGGCCGTGATCACCGACGAGTACAAGGTGCCCAGCAAGAAATTC
AAGGTGCTGGGCAACACCGACCGGCACAGCATCAAGAAGAACCTGATCGGAGCCCTGCTGTTCGACAGCG
GCGAAACAGCCGAGGCCACCCGGCTGAAGAGAACCGCCAGAAGAAGATACACCAGACGGAAGAACCGGAT
CTGCTATCTGCAAGAGATCTTCAGCAACGAGATGGCCAAGGTGGACGACAGCTTCTTCCACAGACTGGAA
GAGTCCTTCCTGGTGGAAGAGGATAAGAAGCACGAGCGGCACCCCATCTTCGGCAACATCGTGGACGAGG
TGGCCTACCACGAGAAGTACCCCACCATCTACCACCTGAGAAAGAAACTGGTGGACAGCACCGACAAGGC
CGACCTGCGGCTGATCTATCTGGCCCTGGCCCACATGATCAAGTTCCGGGGCCACTTCCTGATCGAGGGC
GACCTGAACCCCGACAACAGCGACGTGGACAAGCTGTTCATCCAGCTGGTGCAGACCTACAACCAGCTGT
TCGAGGAAAACCCCATCAACGCCAGCGGCGTGGACGCCAAGGCCATCCTGTCTGCCAGACTGAGCAAGAG
CAGACGGCTGGAAAATCTGATCGCCCAGCTGCCCGGCGAGAAGAAGAATGGCCTGTTCGGAAACCTGATT
GCCCTGAGCCTGGGCCTGACCCCCAACTTCAAGAGCAACTTCGACCTGGCCGAGGATGCCAAACTGCAGC
TGAGCAAGGACACCTACGACGACGACCTGGACAACCTGCTGGCCCAGATCGGCGACCAGTACGCCGACCT
GTTTCTGGCCGCCAAGAACCTGTCCGACGCCATCCTGCTGAGCGACATCCTGAGAGTGAACACCGAGATC
ACCAAGGCCCCCCTGAGCGCCTCTATGATCAAGAGATACGACGAGCACCACCAGGACCTGACCCTGCTGA
AAGCTCTCGTGCGGCAGCAGCTGCCTGAGAAGTACAAAGAGATTTTCTTCGACCAGAGCAAGAACGGCTA
CGCCGGCTACATTGACGGCGGAGCCAGCCAGGAAGAGTTCTACAAGTTCATCAAGCCCATCCTGGAAAAG
ATGGACGGCACCGAGGAACTGCTCGTGAAGCTGAACAGAGAGGACCTGCTGCGGAAGCAGCGGACCTTCG
ACAACGGCAGCATCCCCCACCAGATCCACCTGGGAGAGCTGCACGCCATTCTGCGGCGGCAGGAAGATTT
TTACCCATTCCTGAAGGACAACCGGGAAAAGATCGAGAAGATCCTGACCTTCCGCATCCCCTACTACGTG
GGCCCTCTGGCCAGGGGAAACAGCAGATTCGCCTGGATGACCAGAAAGAGCGAGGAAACCATCACCCCCT
GGAACTTCGAGGAAGTGGTGGACAAGGGCGCTTCCGCCCAGAGCTTCATCGAGCGGATGACCAACTTCGA
TAAGAACCTGCCCAACGAGAAGGTGCTGCCCAAGCACAGCCTGCTGTACGAGTACTTCACCGTGTATAAC
GAGCTGACCAAAGTGAAATACGTGACCGAGGGAATGAGAAAGCCCGCCTTCCTGAGCGGCGAGCAGAAAA
AGGCCATCGTGGACCTGCTGTTCAAGACCAACCGGAAAGTGACCGTGAAGCAGCTGAAAGAGGACTACTT
CAAGAAAATCGAGTGCTTCGACTCCGTGGAAATCTCCGGCGTGGAAGATCGGTTCAACGCCTCCCTGGGC
ACATACCACGATCTGCTGAAAATTATCAAGGACAAGGACTTCCTGGACAATGAGGAAAACGAGGACATTC
TGGAAGATATCGTGCTGACCCTGACACTGTTTGAGGACAGAGAGATGATCGAGGAACGGCTGAAAACCTA
TGCCCACCTGTTCGACGACAAAGTGATGAAGCAGCTGAAGCGGCGGAGATACACCGGCTGGGGCAGGCTG
AGCCGGAAGCTGATCAACGGCATCCGGGACAAGCAGTCCGGCAAGACAATCCTGGATTTCCTGAAGTCCG
ACGGCTTCGCCAACAGAAACTTCATGCAGCTGATCCACGACGACAGCCTGACCTTTAAAGAGGACATCCA
GAAAGCCCAGGTGTCCGGCCAGGGCGATAGCCTGCACGAGCACATTGCCAATCTGGCCGGCAGCCCCGCC
ATTAAGAAGGGCATCCTGCAGACAGTGAAGGTGGTGGACGAGCTCGTGAAAGTGATGGGCCGGCACAAGC
CCGAGAACATCGTGATCGAAATGGCCAGAGAGAACCAGACCACCCAGAAGGGACAGAAGAACAGCCGCGA
GAGAATGAAGCGGATCGAAGAGGGCATCAAAGAGCTGGGCAGCCAGATCCTGAAAGAACACCCCGTGGAA
AACACCCAGCTGCAGAACGAGAAGCTGTACCTGTACTACCTGCAGAATGGGCGGGATATGTACGTGGACC
AGGAACTGGACATCAACCGGCTGTCCGACTACGATGTGGACCATATCGTGCCTCAGAGCTTTCTGAAGGA
CGACTCCATCGACAACAAGGTGCTGACCAGAAGCGACAAGAACCGGGGCAAGAGCGACAACGTGCCCTCC
GAAGAGGTCGTGAAGAAGATGAAGAACTACTGGCGGCAGCTGCTGAACGCCAAGCTGATTACCCAGAGAA
AGTTCGACAATCTGACCAAGGCCGAGAGAGGCGGCCTGAGCGAACTGGATAAGGCCGGCTTCATCAAGAG
ACAGCTGGTGGAAACCCGGCAGATCACAAAGCACGTGGCACAGATCCTGGACTCCCGGATGAACACTAAG
TACGACGAGAATGACAAGCTGATCCGGGAAGTGAAAGTGATCACCCTGAAGTCCAAGCTGGTGTCCGATT
TCCGGAAGGATTTCCAGTTTTACAAAGTGCGCGAGATCAACAACTACCACCACGCCCACGACGCCTACCT
GAACGCCGTCGTGGGAACCGCCCTGATCAAAAAGTACCCTAAGCTGGAAAGCGAGTTCGTGTACGGCGAC
TACAAGGTGTACGACGTGCGGAAGATGATCGCCAAGAGCGAGCAGGAAATCGGCAAGGCTACCGCCAAGT
ACTTCTTCTACAGCAACATCATGAACTTTTTCAAGACCGAGATTACCCTGGCCAACGGCGAGATCCGGAA
GCGGCCTCTGATCGAGACAAACGGCGAAACCGGGGAGATCGTGTGGGATAAGGGCCGGGATTTTGCCACC
GTGCGGAAAGTGCTGAGCATGCCCCAAGTGAATATCGTGAAAAAGACCGAGGTGCAGACAGGCGGCTTCA
GCAAAGAGTCTATCCTGCCCAAGAGGAACAGCGATAAGCTGATCGCCAGAAAGAAGGACTGGGACCCTAA
GAAGTACGGCGGCTTCGACAGCCCCACCGTGGCCTATTCTGTGCTGGTGGTGGCCAAAGTGGAAAAGGGC
AAGTCCAAGAAACTGAAGAGTGTGAAAGAGCTGCTGGGGATCACCATCATGGAAAGAAGCAGCTTCGAGA
AGAATCCCATCGACTTTCTGGAAGCCAAGGGCTACAAAGAAGTGAAAAAGGACCTGATCATCAAGCTGCC
TAAGTACTCCCTGTTCGAGCTGGAAAACGGCCGGAAGAGAATGCTGGCCTCTGCCGGCGAACTGCAGAAG
GGAAACGAACTGGCCCTGCCCTCCAAATATGTGAACTTCCTGTACCTGGCCAGCCACTATGAGAAGCTGA
AGGGCTCCCCCGAGGATAATGAGCAGAAACAGCTGTTTGTGGAACAGCACAAGCACTACCTGGACGAGAT
CATCGAGCAGATCAGCGAGTTCTCCAAGAGAGTGATCCTGGCCGACGCTAATCTGGACAAAGTGCTGTCC
GCCTACAACAAGCACCGGGATAAGCCCATCAGAGAGCAGGCCGAGAATATCATCCACCTGTTTACCCTGA
CCAATCTGGGAGCCCCTGCCGCCTTCAAGTACTTTGACACCACCATCGACCGGAAGAGGTACACCAGCAC
CAAAGAGGTGCTGGACGCCACCCTGATCCACCAGAGCATCACCGGCCTGTACGAGACACGGATCGACCTG
TCTCAGCTGGGAGGCGACAAAAGGCCGGCGGCCACGAAAAAGGCCGGCCAGGCAAAAAAGAAAAAGGAAT
TCGGCAGTGGAGAGGGCAGAGGAAGTCTGCTAACATGCGGTGACGTCGAGGAGAATCCTGGCCCAGTGAG
CAAGGGCGAGGAGCTGTTCACCGGGGTGGTGCCCATCCTGGTCGAGCTGGACGGCGACGTAAACGGCCAC
AAGTTCAGCGTGTCCGGCGAGGGCGAGGGCGATGCCACCTACGGCAAGCTGACCCTGAAGTTCATCTGCA
CCACCGGCAAGCTGCCCGTGCCCTGGCCCACCCTCGTGACCACCCTGACCTACGGCGTGCAGTGCTTCAG
CCGCTACCCCGACCACATGAAGCAGCACGACTTCTTCAAGTCCGCCATGCCCGAAGGCTACGTCCAGGAG
CGCACCATCTTCTTCAAGGACGACGGCAACTACAAGACCCGCGCCGAGGTGAAGTTCGAGGGCGACACCC
TGGTGAACCGCATCGAGCTGAAGGGCATCGACTTCAAGGAGGACGGCAACATCCTGGGGCACAAGCTGGA
GTACAACTACAACAGCCACAACGTCTATATCATGGCCGACAAGCAGAAGAACGGCATCAAGGTGAACTTC
AAGATCCGCCACAACATCGAGGACGGCAGCGTGCAGCTCGCCGACCACTACCAGCAGAACACCCCCATCG
GCGACGGCCCCGTGCTGCTGCCCGACAACCACTACCTGAGCACCCAGTCCGCCCTGAGCAAAGACCCCAA
CGAGAAGCGCGATCACATGGTCCTGCTGGAGTTCGTGACCGCCGCCGGGATCACTCTCGGCATGGACGAG
CTGTACAAGGAATTCTAACTAGAGCTCGCTGATCAGCCTCGACTGTGCCTTCTAGTTGCCAGCCATCTGT
TGTTTGCCCCTCCCCCGTGCCTTCCTTGACCCTGGAAGGTGCCACTCCCACTGTCCTTTCCTAATAAAAT
GAGGAAATTGCATCGCATTGTCTGAGTAGGTGTCATTCTATTCTGGGGGGTGGGGTGGGGCAGGACAGCA
AGGGGGAGGATTGGGAAGAGAATAGCAGGCATGCTGGGGAGCGGCCGCAGGAACCCCTAGTGATGGAGTT
GGCCACTCCCTCTCTGCGCGCTCGCTCGCTCACTGAGGCCGGGCGACCAAAGGTCGCCCGACGCCCGGGC
TTTGCCCGGGCGGCCTCAGTGAGCGAGCGAGCGCGCAGCTGCCTGCAGGGGCGCCTGATGCGGTATTTTC
TCCTTACGCATCTGTGCGGTATTTCACACCGCATA
[95 nt withheld, positions 5496-5590]
T
[46 nt withheld, positions 5592-5637]
C
[141 nt withheld, positions 5639-5779]
CCTTTGACGTTGGAGTCCACGTTCTTT
[37 nt withheld, positions 5807-5843]
ACTCTATCTCGGGCTATTCTTTTGATTTATAAGGGATTTTGCCGATTTCGGTCTATTGGTTAAAAAATGA
GCTGATTTAACAAAAATTTAACGCGAATTTTAACAAAATATTAACGTTTACAATTTTATGGTGCACTCTC
AGTACAATCTGCTCTGATGCCGCATAGTTAAGCCAGCCCCGACACCCGCCAACACCCGCTGACGCGCCCT
GACGGGCTTGTCTGCTCCCGGCATCCGCTTACAGACAAGCTGTGACCGTCTCCGGGAGCTGCATGTGTCA
GAGGTTTTCACCGTCATCACCGAAACGCGCGAGACGAAAGGGCCTCGTGATACGCCTATTTTTATAGGTT
AATGTCATGATAATAATGGTTTCTTAGACGTCAGGTGGCACTTTTCGGGGAAATGTGCGCGGAACCCCTA
TTTGTTTATTTTTCTAAATACATTCAAATATGTATCCGCTCATGAGACAATAACCCTGATAAATGCTTCA
ATAATATTGAAAAAGGAAGAGTATGAGTATTCAACATTTCCGTGTCGCCCTTATTCCCTTTTTTGCGGCA
TTTTGCCTTCCTGTTTTTGCTCACCCAGAAACGCTGGTGAAAGTAAAAGATGCTGAAGATCAGTTGGGTG
CACGAGTGGGTTACATCGAACTGGATCTCAACAGCGGTAAGATCCTTGAGAGTTTTCGCCCCGAAGAACG
TTTTCCAATGATGAGCACTTTTAAAGTTCTGCTATGTGGCGCGGTATTATCCCGTATTGACGCCGGGCAA
GAGCAACTCGGTCGCCGCATACACTATTCTCAGAATGACTTGGTTGAGTACTCACCAGTCACAGAAAAGC
ATCTTACGGATGGCATGACAGTAAGAGAATTATGCAGTGCTGCCATAACCATGAGTGATAACACTGCGGC
CAACTTACTTCTGACAACGATCGGAGGACCGAAGGAGCTAACCGCTTTTTTGCACAACATGGGGGATCAT
GTAACTCGCCTTGATCGTTGGGAACCGGAGCTGAATGAAGCCATACCAAACGACGAGCGTGACACCACGA
TGCCTGTAGCAATGGCAACAACGTTGCGCAAACTATTAACTGGCGAACTACTTACTCTAGCTTCCCGGCA
ACAATTAATAGACTGGATGGAGGCGGATAAAGTTGCAGGACCACTTCTGCGCTCGGCCCTTCCGGCTGGC
TGGTTTATTGCTGATAAATCTGGAGCCGGTGAGCGTGGAAGCCGCGGTATCATTGCAGCACTGGGGCCAG
ATGGTAAGCCCTCCCGTATCGTAGTTATCTACACGACGGGGAGTCAGGCAACTATGGATGAACGAAATAG
ACAGATCGCTGAGATAGGTGCCTCACTGATTAAGCATTGGTAACTGTCAGACCAAGTTTACTCATATATA
CTTTAGATTGATTTAAAACTTCATTTTTAATTTAAAAGGATCTAGGTGAAGATCCTTTTTGATAATCTCA
TGACCAAAATCCCTTAACGTGAGTTTTCGTTCCACTGAGCGTCAGACCCCGTAGAAAAGATCAAAGGATC
TTCTTGAGATCCTTTTTTTCTGCGCGTAATCTGCTGCTTGCAAACAAAAAAACCACCGCTACCAGCGGTG
GTTTGTTTGCCGGATCAAGAGCTACCAACTCTTTTTCCGAAGGTAACTGGCTTCAGCAGAGCGCAGATAC
CAAATACTGTTCTTCTAGTGTAGCCGTAGTTAGGCCACCACTTCAAGAACTCTGTAGCACCGCCTACATA
CCTCGCTCTGCTAATCCTGTTACCAGTGGCTGCTGCCAGTGGCGATAAGTCGTGTCTTACCGGGTTGGAC
TCAAGACGATAGTTACCGGATAAGGCGCAGCGGTCGGGCTGAACGGGGGGTTCGTGCACACAGCCCAGCT
TGGAGCGAACGACCTACACCGAACTGAGATACCTACAGCGTGAGCTATGAGAAAGCGCCACGCTTCCCGA
AGGGAGAAAGGCGGACAGGTATCCGGTAAGCGGCAGGGTCGGAACAGGAGAGCGCACGAGGGAGCTTCCA
GGGGGAAACGCCTGGTATCTTTATAGTCCTGTCGGGTTTCGCCACCTCTGACTTGAGCGTCGATTTTTGT
GATGCTCGTCAGGGGGGCGGAGCCTATGGAAAAACGCCAGCAACGCGGCCTTTTTACGGTTCCTGGCCTT
TTGCTGGCCTTTTGCTCACATGTGAGGGCCTATTTCCCATGATTCCTTCATATTTGCATATACGATACAA
GGCTGTTAGAGAGATAATTGGAATTAATTTGACTGTAAACACAAAGATATTAGTACAAAATACGTGACGT
AGAAAGTAATAATTTCTTGGGTAGTTTGCAGTTTTAAAATTATGTTTTAAAATGGACTATCATATGCTTA
CCGTAACTTGAAAGTATTTCGATTTCTTGGCTTTATATATCTTGTGGAAAGGACGAAACACCGAAGCCGT
GAGAGGCCCCAGTTTTAGAGCTAGAAATAGCAAGTTAAAATAAGGCTAGTCCGTTATCAACTTGAAAAAG
TGGCACCGAGTCGGTGCTTTTTTGTTTTAGAGCTAGAAATAGCAAGTTAAAATAAGGCTAGTCCGTTTTT
AGCGCGTGCGCCAATTCTGCAGACAAATGGCTCTAGAGGTACC
